Addgene plasmid #191733: AiP13754 - pAAV-AiE0779m_3xC2-minBG-mTFP1-WPRE3-BGHpA (Alias: CN3754)
Purpose: AI plasmid ALIAS: AiP13754. Expression of mTFP1 (monomeric teal fluorescent protein) in striatal direct pathway medium spiny neurons (D1-MSNs)
Depositing lab: Allen Institute for Brain Science & Jonathan Ting. Depositing organization: Allen Institute. Publication: Enhancer AAV toolbox for accessing and perturbing striatal cell types and circuits. Hunker AC, Wirthlin ME, Gill G, Johansen NJ, Hooper M, Omstead V, Vargas S, Lerma MN, Taskin N, Weed N, Laird WD, Bishaw YM, Bendrick JL, Gore BB, Ben-Simon Y, Opitz-Araya X, Martinez RA, Way SW, Thyagarajan B, Otto S, Sanchez REA, Alexander JR, Amaya A, Amster A, Arbuckle J, Ayala A, Baker PM, Barcelli T, Barta S, Bertagnolli D, Bielstein C, Bishwakarma P, Bowlus J, Boyer G, Brouner K, Casian B, Casper T, Chakka AB, Chakrabarty R, Chong P, Clark M, Colbert K, Daniel S, Dawe T, Departee M, DiValentin P, Donadio NP, Dotson NI, Dwivedi D, Egdorf T, Fliss T, Gary A, Goldy J, Grasso C, Groce EL, Gudsnuk K, Han W, Haradon Z, Hastings S, Helback O, Ho WV, Huang C, Johnson T, Jones DL, Juneau Z, Kenney J, Leibly M, Li S, Liang E, Loeffler H, Lusk NA, Madigan Z, Malloy J, Malone J, McCue R, Melchor J, Mich JK, Moosman S, Morin E, Naidoo R, Newman D, Ngo K, Nguyen K, Oster AL, Ouellette B, Oyama AA, Pena N, Pham T, Phillips E, Pom C, Potekhina L, Ransford S, Ray PL, Reding M, Rette DF, Reynoldson C, Rimorin C, Sigler AR, Rocha DB, Ronellenfitch K, Ruiz A, Sawyer L, Sevigny JP, Shapovalova NV, Shepard N, Shulga L, Soliman S, Staats B, Taormina MJ, Tieu M, Wang Y, Wilkes J, Wood T, Zhou T, Williford A, Dee N, Mollenkopf T, Ng L, Esposito L, Kalmbach BE, Yao S, Ariza J, Collman F, Mufti S, Smith K, Waters J, Ersing I, Patrick M, Zeng H, Lein ES, Kojima Y, Horwitz G, Owen SF, Levi BP, Daigle TL, Tasic B, Bakken TE, Ting JT. Neuron. 2025 May 21;113(10):1507-1524.e17. doi: 10.1016/j.neuron.2025.04.035. PubMed 40403704.
Backbone
  Vector backbone: rAAV
  Vector type: AAV
Growth in bacteria
  Bacterial resistance: Ampicillin, 100 μg/mL
  Growth temperature: 30°C
  Growth strain: NEB Stable
  Copy number: High Copy
Gene/Insert
  Gene/Insert name: mTFP1
  Species: Other
  Mutation: none
  Cloning method: Restriction Enzyme; 5′ cloning site Unknown (unknown if destroyed)
Terms and licenses: Academic/Nonprofit Terms; Industry Terms: Not Available to Industry
Depositor comments: Allen Institute plasmid ALIAS: AiP13754 This work supported by NIH BRAIN Initiative grant UF1MH128339
How to cite: AiP13754 - pAAV-AiE0779m_3xC2-minBG-mTFP1-WPRE3-BGHpA (Alias: CN3754) was a gift from Allen Institute for Brain Science & Jonathan Ting (Addgene plasmid # 191733 ; http://n2t.net/addgene:191733 ; RRID:Addgene_191733)
