[The description below was written by a language model from this plasmid's Addgene catalogue record and pLannotate feature annotations shown in this document.]
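Description:
AiP13754 - pAAV-AiE0779m_3xC2-minBG-mTFP1-WPRE3-BGHpA (alias CN3754) is a recombinant AAV transfer plasmid of about 4.8 kb, designed for packaging an enhancer-driven fluorescent reporter into AAV particles for delivery to the brain. The bacterial portion carries a high-copy ColE1/pUC-type origin, an ampicillin resistance gene (β-lactamase) with its own promoter, and an f1 phage origin, along with small remnants of pBR322 bom and rop sequence. AAV2 inverted terminal repeats flank the expression cassette and supply the cis signals for genome replication and encapsidation. The right-hand ITR is annotated in full, whereas the left one was detected only as short fragments in the sequencing result. This is common for these repeat-rich, hard-to-sequence elements and fits the record's use of a recombination-deficient host strain.

Between the ITRs, the payload is a mammalian codon-optimized mTFP1 (monomeric teal fluorescent protein) coding sequence. It is followed by a shortened woodchuck hepatitis virus posttranscriptional regulatory element (WPRE3, annotated as two WPRE fragments), which enhances transcript stability and expression, and by a bovine growth hormone polyadenylation signal. The region upstream of mTFP1 is not annotated in the feature table. From the construct name, it should hold the AiE0779m enhancer in a "3xC2" configuration, apparently a triplicated core element, joined to a minimal beta-globin promoter (minBG). The minimal promoter has little activity on its own, so cell-type specificity comes from the enhancer. The stated purpose is to express mTFP1 in striatal direct pathway medium spiny neurons (D1-MSNs), as part of an enhancer AAV toolbox for labeling and accessing striatal cell types.
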