Features (pLannotate 1.2.2; 14 found; start..end, strand, type, name):
     12..39      +  repeat_region  AAV2 ITR (fragment): inverted terminal repeat of adeno-associated virus serotype 2 inverted
     68..95      +  repeat_region  AAV2 ITR (fragment): inverted terminal repeat of adeno-associated virus serotype 2 inverted
    816..1526    +  CDS            mTFP1: monomeric teal (cyan) fluorescent protein (Ai et al., 2006) mammalian codon-optimized
   1560..1717    +  misc_feature   WPRE (fragment): woodchuck hepatitis virus posttranscriptional regulatory element
   1723..1803    +  misc_feature   WPRE (fragment): woodchuck hepatitis virus posttranscriptional regulatory element
   1820..1931    +  polyA_signal   bGH poly(A) signal: bovine growth hormone polyadenylation signal
   2049..2189    +  repeat_region  AAV2 ITR: inverted terminal repeat of adeno-associated virus serotype 2 inverted
   2194..2245    -  misc_feature   bom (fragment): basis of mobility region from pBR322
   2264..2719    +  rep_origin     f1 ori (sequence partly withheld): f1 bacteriophage origin of replication; arrow indicates direction of (+) strand synthesis
   2720..2769    -  misc_feature   bom (fragment): basis of mobility region from pBR322
   2871..2906    -  CDS            rop (fragment): Rop protein, which maintains plasmids at low copy number; rop
   3001..3105    +  promoter       AmpR promoter: bla
   3106..3966    +  CDS            AmpR: β-lactamase; bla; confers resistance to ampicillin, carbenicillin, and related antibiotics
   4137..4725    +  rep_origin     ori: high-copy-number ColE1/pMB1/pBR322/pUC origin of replication
>Addgene plasmid #191733 | AiP13754 - pAAV-AiE0779m_3xC2-minBG-mTFP1-WPRE3-BGHpA (Alias: CN3754) | addgene full sequence | sequence record 376678 | Addgene NGS Result
CCTGCAGGCAGCTGCGCGCTCGCTCGCTCACTGAGGCCGCCCGGGCGTCGGGCGACCTTTGGTCGCCCGG
CCTCAGTGAGCGAGCGAGCGCGCAGAGAGGGAGTGGCCAACTCCATCACTAGGGGTTCCTGCGGCCGCAC
GCGTAAGTTTGAGACAAATTAAGGAAAAGCGGGTTGGGAGGAGTCTGAGGCTGTGGGTGGCTGCCTCGAG
AGGCTGCTCACAACCTGACATGTTTCAGATCTTTTGACACGGTCATGCAAGCAACAGAAACTTATATGGT
TTTTAGTCTCCCAGGTAGCAGGGAAATGATGATGTGGGAGGATTAGGGGGGGGAAAATAAGTTTGAGACA
AATTAAGGAAAAGCGGGTTGGGAGGAGTCTGAGGCTGTGGGTGGCTGCCTCGAGAGGCTGCTCACAACCT
GACATGTTTCAGATCTTTTGACACGGTCATGCAAGCAACAGAAACTTATATGGTTTTTAGTCTCCCAGGT
AGCAGGGAAATGATGATGTGGGAGGATTAGGGGGGGGAAAATAAGTTTGAGACAAATTAAGGAAAAGCGG
GTTGGGAGGAGTCTGAGGCTGTGGGTGGCTGCCTCGAGAGGCTGCTCACAACCTGACATGTTTCAGATCT
TTTGACACGGTCATGCAAGCAACAGAAACTTATATGGTTTTTAGTCTCCCAGGTAGCAGGGAAATGATGA
TGTGGGAGGATTAGGGGGGGGAAAATGAGCTCGGGCTGGGCATAAAAGTCAGGGCAGAGCCATCTATTGC
TTACATTTGCTTCTGGGATCCAGATCTTTCGAAGCTAGCGCCACCATGGTGAGCAAGGGCGAGGAGACCA
CAATGGGCGTAATCAAGCCCGACATGAAGATCAAGCTGAAGATGGAGGGCAACGTGAATGGCCACGCCTT
CGTGATCGAGGGCGAGGGCGAGGGCAAGCCCTACGACGGCACCAACACCATCAACCTGGAGGTGAAGGAG
GGAGCCCCCCTGCCCTTCTCCTACGACATTCTGACCACCGCGTTCGCCTACGGCAACAGGGCCTTCACCA
AGTACCCCGACGACATCCCCAACTACTTCAAGCAGTCCTTCCCCGAGGGCTACTCTTGGGAGCGCACCAT
GACCTTCGAGGACAAGGGCATCGTGAAGGTGAAGTCCGACATCTCCATGGAGGAGGACTCCTTCATCTAC
GAGATACACCTCAAGGGCGAGAACTTCCCCCCCAACGGCCCCGTGATGCAGAAGAAGACCACCGGCTGGG
ACGCCTCCACCGAGAGGATGTACGTGCGCGACGGCGTGCTGAAGGGCGACGTCAAGCACAAGCTGCTGCT
GGAGGGCGGCGGCCACCACCGCGTTGACTTCAAGACCATCTACAGGGCCAAGAAGGCGGTGAAGCTGCCC
GACTATCACTTTGTGGACCACCGCATCGAGATCCTGAACCACGACAAGGACTACAACAAGGTGACCGTTT
ACGAGAGCGCCGTGGCCCGCAACTCCACCGACGGCATGGACGAGCTGTACAAGTAATGAGGCGCGCCGCG
GCCGCGAATTCGATATCATAATCAACCTCTGGATTACAAAATTTGTGAAAGATTGACTGGTATTCTTAAC
TATGTTGCTCCTTTTACGCTATGTGGATACGCTGCTTTAATGCCTTTGTATCATGCTATTGCTTCCCGTA
TGGCTTTCATTTTCTCCTCCTTGTATAAATCCTGGTTAGTTCTTGCCACGGCGGAACTCATCGCCGCCTG
CCTTGCCCGCTGCTGGACAGGGGCTCGGCTGTTGGGCACTGACAATTCCGTGGCTCGAGAGATCTTCGAC
TGTGCCTTCTAGTTGCCAGCCATCTGTTGTTTGCCCCTCCCCCGTGCCTTCCTTGACCCTGGAAGGTGCC
ACTCCCACTGTCCTTTCCTAATAAAATGAGGAAATTGCATCGCATTGTCTGAGTAGGTGTCATTCTATTC
TGGGGGGTGGGGTGGGGCAGGACAGCAAGGGGGAGGATTGGGAAGACAATAGCAGGCATGAGATCTCACG
TGCGGACCGAGCGGCCGCAGGAACCCCTAGTGATGGAGTTGGCCACTCCCTCTCTGCGCGCTCGCTCGCT
CACTGAGGCCGGGCGACCAAAGGTCGCCCGACGCCCGGGCTTTGCCCGGGCGGCCTCAGTGAGCGAGCGA
GCGCGCAGCTGCCTGCAGGGGCGCCTGATGCGGTATTTTCTCCTTACGCATCTGTGCGGTATTTCACACC
GCATA
[95 nt withheld, positions 2246-2340]
T
[46 nt withheld, positions 2342-2387]
C
[141 nt withheld, positions 2389-2529]
CCTTTGACGTTGGAGTCCACGTTCTTT
[37 nt withheld, positions 2557-2593]
ACTCTATCTCGGGCTATTCTTTTGATTTATAAGGGATTTTGCCGATTTCGGTCTATTGGTTAAAAAATGA
GCTGATTTAACAAAAATTTAACGCGAATTTTAACAAAATATTAACGTTTACAATTTTATGGTGCACTCTC
AGTACAATCTGCTCTGATGCCGCATAGTTAAGCCAGCCCCGACACCCGCCAACACCCGCTGACGCGCCCT
GACGGGCTTGTCTGCTCCCGGCATCCGCTTACAGACAAGCTGTGACCGTCTCCGGGAGCTGCATGTGTCA
GAGGTTTTCACCGTCATCACCGAAACGCGCGAGACGAAAGGGCCTCGTGATACGCCTATTTTTATAGGTT
AATGTCATGATAATAATGGTTTCTTAGACGTCAGGTGGCACTTTTCGGGGAAATGTGCGCGGAACCCCTA
TTTGTTTATTTTTCTAAATACATTCAAATATGTATCCGCTCATGAGACAATAACCCTGATAAATGCTTCA
ATAATATTGAAAAAGGAAGAGTATGAGTATTCAACATTTCCGTGTCGCCCTTATTCCCTTTTTTGCGGCA
TTTTGCCTTCCTGTTTTTGCTCACCCAGAAACGCTGGTGAAAGTAAAAGATGCTGAAGATCAGTTGGGTG
CACGAGTGGGTTACATCGAACTGGATCTCAACAGCGGTAAGATCCTTGAGAGTTTTCGCCCCGAAGAACG
TTTTCCAATGATGAGCACTTTTAAAGTTCTGCTATGTGGCGCGGTATTATCCCGTATTGACGCCGGGCAA
GAGCAACTCGGTCGCCGCATACACTATTCTCAGAATGACTTGGTTGAGTACTCACCAGTCACAGAAAAGC
ATCTTACGGATGGCATGACAGTAAGAGAATTATGCAGTGCTGCCATAACCATGAGTGATAACACTGCGGC
CAACTTACTTCTGACAACGATCGGAGGACCGAAGGAGCTAACCGCTTTTTTGCACAACATGGGGGATCAT
GTAACTCGCCTTGATCGTTGGGAACCGGAGCTGAATGAAGCCATACCAAACGACGAGCGTGACACCACGA
TGCCTGTAGCAATGGCAACAACGTTGCGCAAACTATTAACTGGCGAACTACTTACTCTAGCTTCCCGGCA
ACAATTAATAGACTGGATGGAGGCGGATAAAGTTGCAGGACCACTTCTGCGCTCGGCCCTTCCGGCTGGC
TGGTTTATTGCTGATAAATCTGGAGCCGGTGAGCGTGGGTCTCGCGGTATCATTGCAGCACTGGGGCCAG
ATGGTAAGCCCTCCCGTATCGTAGTTATCTACACGACGGGGAGTCAGGCAACTATGGATGAACGAAATAG
ACAGATCGCTGAGATAGGTGCCTCACTGATTAAGCATTGGTAACTGTCAGACCAAGTTTACTCATATATA
CTTTAGATTGATTTAAAACTTCATTTTTAATTTAAAAGGATCTAGGTGAAGATCCTTTTTGATAATCTCA
TGACCAAAATCCCTTAACGTGAGTTTTCGTTCCACTGAGCGTCAGACCCCGTAGAAAAGATCAAAGGATC
TTCTTGAGATCCTTTTTTTCTGCGCGTAATCTGCTGCTTGCAAACAAAAAAACCACCGCTACCAGCGGTG
GTTTGTTTGCCGGATCAAGAGCTACCAACTCTTTTTCCGAAGGTAACTGGCTTCAGCAGAGCGCAGATAC
CAAATACTGTTCTTCTAGTGTAGCCGTAGTTAGGCCACCACTTCAAGAACTCTGTAGCACCGCCTACATA
CCTCGCTCTGCTAATCCTGTTACCAGTGGCTGCTGCCAGTGGCGATAAGTCGTGTCTTACCGGGTTGGAC
TCAAGACGATAGTTACCGGATAAGGCGCAGCGGTCGGGCTGAACGGGGGGTTCGTGCACACAGCCCAGCT
TGGAGCGAACGACCTACACCGAACTGAGATACCTACAGCGTGAGCTATGAGAAAGCGCCACGCTTCCCGA
AGGGAGAAAGGCGGACAGGTATCCGGTAAGCGGCAGGGTCGGAACAGGAGAGCGCACGAGGGAGCTTCCA
GGGGGAAACGCCTGGTATCTTTATAGTCCTGTCGGGTTTCGCCACCTCTGACTTGAGCGTCGATTTTTGT
GATGCTCGTCAGGGGGGCGGAGCCTATGGAAAAACGCCAGCAACGCGGCCTTTTTACGGTTCCTGGCCTT
TTGCTGGCCTTTTGCTCACATGT
